>Addgene plasmid #99334 | pET-ZZ(1700-1751) | addgene full sequence | sequence record 193346 | Addgene NGS Result
CGTAGAAAAGATCAAAGGATCTTCTTGAGATCCTTTTTTTCTGCGCGTAATCTGCTGCTTGCAAACAAAA
AAACCACCGCTACCAGCGGTGGTTTGTTTGCCGGATCAAGAGCTACCAACTCTTTTTCCGAAGGTAACTG
GCTTCAGCAGAGCGCAGATACCAAATACTGTCCTTCTAGTGTAGCCGTAGTTAGGCCACCACTTCAAGAA
CTCTGTAGCACCGCCTACATACCTCGCTCTGCTAATCCTGTTACCAGTGGCTGCTGCCAGTGGCGATAAG
TCGTGTCTTACCGGGTTGGACTCAAGACGATAGTTACCGGATAAGGCGCAGCGGTCGGGCTGAACGGGGG
GTTCGTGCACACAGCCCAGCTTGGAGCGAACGACCTACACCGAACTGAGATACCTACAGCGTGAGCTATG
AGAAAGCGCCACGCTTCCCGAAGGGAGAAAGGCGGACAGGTATCCGGTAAGCGGCAGGGTCGGAACAGGA
GAGCGCACGAGGGAGCTTCCAGGGGGAAACGCCTGGTATCTTTATAGTCCTGTCGGGTTTCGCCACCTCT
GACTTGAGCGTCGATTTTTGTGATGCTCGTCAGGGGGGCGGAGCCTATGGAAAAACGCCAGCAACGCGGC
CTTTTTACGGTTCCTGGCCTTTTGCTGGCCTTTTGCTCACATGTTCTTTCCTGCGTTATCCCCTGATTCT
GTGGATAACCGTATTACCGCCTTTGAGTGAGCTGATACCGCTCGCCGCAGCCGAACGACCGAGCGCAGCG
AGTCAGTGAGCGAGGAAGCGGAAGAGCGCCTGATGCGGTATTTTCTCCTTACGCATCTGTGCGGTATTTC
ACACCGCAATGGTGCACTCTCAGTACAATCTGCTCTGATGCCGCATAGTTAAGCCAGTATACACTCCGCT
ATCGCTACGTGACTGGGTCATGGCTGCGCCCCGACACCCGCCAACACCCGCTGACGCGCCCTGACGGGCT
TGTCTGCTCCCGGCATCCGCTTACAGACAAGCTGTGACCGTCTCCGGGAGCTGCATGTGTCAGAGGTTTT
CACCGTCATCACCGAAACGCGCGAGGCAGCTGCGGTAAAGCTCATCAGCGTGGTCGTGAAGCGATTCACA
GATGTCTGCCTGTTCATCCGCGTCCAGCTCGTTGAGTTTCTCCAGAAGCGTTAATGTCTGGCTTCTGATA
AAGCGGGCCATGTTAAGGGCGGTTTTTTCCTGTTTGGTCACTGATGCCTCCGTGTAAGGGGGATTTCTGT
TCATGGGGGTAATGATACCGATGAAACGAGAGAGGATGCTCACGATACGGGTTACTGATGATGAACATGC
CCGGTTACTGGAACGTTGTGAGGGTAAACAACTGGCGGTATGGATGCGGCGGGACCAGAGAAAAATCACT
CAGGGTCAATGCCAGCGCTTCGTTAATACAGATGTAGGTGTTCCACAGGGTAGCCAGCAGCATCCTGCGA
TGCAGATCCGGAACATAATGGTGCAGGGCGCTGACTTCCGCGTTTCCAGACTTTACGAAACACGGAAACC
GAAGACCATTCATGTTGTTGCTCAGGTCGCAGACGTTTTGCAGCAGCAGTCGCTTCACGTTCGCTCGCGT
ATCGGTGATTCATTCTGCTAACCAGTAAGGCAACCCCGCCAGCCTAGCCGGGTCCTCAACGACAGGAGCA
CGATCATGCGCACCCGTGGGGCCGCCATGCCGGCGATAATGGCCTGCTTCTCGCCGAAACGTTTGGTGGC
GGGACCAGTGACGAAGGCTTGAGCGAGGGCGTGCAAGATTCCGAATACCGCAAGCGACAGGCCGATCATC
GTCGCGCTCCAGCGAAAGCGGTCCTCGCCGAAAATGACCCAGAGCGCTGCCGGCACCTGTCCTACGAGTT
GCATGATAAAGAAGACAGTCATAAGTGCGGCGACGATAGTCATGCCCCGCGCCCACCGGAAGGAGCTGAC
TGGGTTGAAGGCTCTCAAGGGCATCGGTCGAGATCCCGGTGCCTAATGAGTGAGCTAACTTACATTAATT
GCGTTGCGCTCACTGCCCGCTTTCCAGTCGGGAAACCTGTCGTGCCAGCTGCATTAATGAATCGGCCAAC
GCGCGGGGAGAGGCGGTTTGCGTATTGGGCGCCAGGGTGGTTTTTCTTTTCACCAGTGAGACGGGCAACA
GCTGATTGCCCTTCACCGCCTGGCCCTGAGAGAGTTGCAGCAAGCGGTCCACGCTGGTTTGCCCCAGCAG
GCGAAAATCCTGTTTGATGGTGGTTAACGGCGGGATATAACATGAGCTGTCTTCGGTATCGTCGTATCCC
ACTACCGAGATATCCGCACCAACGCGCAGCCCGGACTCGGTAATGGCGCGCATTGCGCCCAGCGCCATCT
GATCGTTGGCAACCAGCATCGCAGTGGGAACGATGCCCTCATTCAGCATTTGCATGGTTTGTTGAAAACC
GGACATGGCACTCCAGTCGCCTTCCCGTTCCGCTATCGGCTGAATTTGATTGCGAGTGAGATATTTATGC
CAGCCAGCCAGACGCAGACGCGCCGAGACAGAACTTAATGGGCCCGCTAACAGCGCGATTTGCTGGTGAC
CCAATGCGACCAGATGCTCCACGCCCAGTCGCGTACCGTCTTCATGGGAGAAAATAATACTGTTGATGGG
TGTCTGGTCAGAGACATCAAGAAATAACGCCGGAACATTAGTGCAGGCAGCTTCCACAGCAATGGCATCC
TGGTCATCCAGCGGATAGTTAATGATCAGCCCACTGACGCGTTGCGCGAGAAGATTGTGCACCGCCGCTT
TACAGGCTTCGACGCCGCTTCGTTCTACCATCGACACCACCACGCTGGCACCCAGTTGATCGGCGCGAGA
TTTAATCGCCGCGACAATTTGCGACGGCGCGTGCAGGGCCAGACTGGAGGTGGCAACGCCAATCAGCAAC
GACTGTTTGCCCGCCAGTTGTTGTGCCACGCGGTTGGGAATGTAATTCAGCTCCGCCATCGCCGCTTCCA
CTTTTTCCCGCGTTTTCGCAGAAACGTGGCTGGCCTGGTTCACCACGCGGGAAACGGTCTGATAAGAGAC
ACCGGCATACTCTGCGACATCGTATAACGTTACTGGTTTCACATTCACCACCCTGAATTGACTCTCTTCC
GGGCGCTATCATGCCATACCGCGAAAGGTTTTGCGCCATTCGATGGTGTCCGGGATCTCGACGCTCTCCC
TTATGCGACTCCTGCATTAGGAAGCAGCCCAGTAGTAGGTTGAGGCCGTTGAGCACCGCCGCCGCAAGGA
ATGGTGCATGCAAGGAGATGGCGCCCAACAGTCCCCCGGCCACGGGGCCTGCCACCATACCCACGCCGAA
ACAAGCGCTCATGAGCCCGAAGTGGCGAGCCCGATCTTCCCCATCGGTGATGTCGGCGATATAGGCGCCA
GCAACCGCACCTGTGGCGCCGGTGATGCCGGCCACGATGCGTCCGGCGTAGAGGATCGAGATCTCGATCC
CGCGAAATTAATACGACTCACTATAGGGGAATTGTGAGCGGATAACAATTCCCCTCTAGAAATAATTTTG
TTTAACTTTAAGAAGGAGATATACATATGGGCCAGGACCGCTTTGTTTATACCTGCAATGAGTGCAAACA
CCATGTGGAAACACGCTGGCACTGCACTGTGTGTGAGGACTATGACCTTTGTATCAATTGCTACAACACA
AAGAGCCACACCCATAAGATGGTGAAGTGGGGGCTAGGCCTAGATTAATAGAAGCTTGCGGCCGCACTCG
AGCACCACCACCACCACCACTGAGATCCGGCTGCTAACAAAGCCCGAAAGGAAGCTGAGTTGGCTGCTGC
CACCGCTGAGCAATAACTAGCATAACCCCTTGGGGCCTCTAAACGGGTCTTGAGGGGTTTTTTGCTGAAA
GGAGGAACTATATCCGGATTGGCGAATGGG
[124 nt withheld, positions 3951-4074]
C
[91 nt withheld, positions 4076-4166]
A
[49 nt withheld, positions 4168-4216]
CCTTTGACGTTGGAGTCCACGTTCTTT
[37 nt withheld, positions 4244-4280]
ACCCTATCTCGGTCTATTCTTTTGATTTATAAGGGATTTTGCCGATTTCGGCCTATTGGTTAAAAAATGA
GCTGATTTAACAAAAATTTAACGCGAATTTTAACAAAATATTAACGCTTACAATTTAGGTGGCACTTTTC
GGGGAAATGTGCGCGGAACCCCTATTTGTTTATTTTTCTAAATACATTCAAATATGTATCCGCTCATGAG
ACAATAACCCTGATAAATGCTTCAATAATATTGAAAAAGGAAGAGTATGAGTATTCAACATTTCCGTGTC
GCCCTTATTCCCTTTTTTGCGGCATTTTGCCTTCCTGTTTTTGCTCACCCAGAAACGCTGGTGAAAGTAA
AAGATGCTGAAGATCAGTTGGGTGCACGAGTGGGTTACATCGAACTGGATCTCAACAGCGGTAAGATCCT
TGAGAGTTTTCGCCCCGAAGAACGTTTTCCAATGATGAGCACTTTTAAAGTTCTGCTATGTGGCGCGGTA
TTATCCCGTATTGACGCCGGGCAAGAGCAACTCGGTCGCCGCATACACTATTCTCAGAATGACTTGGTTG
AGTACTCACCAGTCACAGAAAAGCATCTTACGGATGGCATGACAGTAAGAGAATTATGCAGTGCTGCCAT
AACCATGAGTGATAACACTGCGGCCAACTTACTTCTGACAACGATCGGAGGACCGAAGGAGCTAACCGCT
TTTTTGCACAACATGGGGGATCATGTAACTCGCCTTGATCGTTGGGAACCGGAGCTGAATGAAGCCATAC
CAAACGACGAGCGTGACACCACGATGCCTGCAGCAATGGCAACAACGTTGCGCAAACTATTAACTGGCGA
ACTACTTACTCTAGCTTCCCGGCAACAATTAATAGACTGGATGGAGGCGGATAAAGTTGCAGGACCACTT
CTGCGCTCGGCCCTTCCGGCTGGCTGGTTTATTGCTGATAAATCTGGAGCCGGTGAGCGTGGGTCTCGCG
GTATCATTGCAGCACTGGGGCCAGATGGTAAGCCCTCCCGTATCGTAGTTATCTACACGACGGGGAGTCA
GGCAACTATGGATGAACGAAATAGACAGATCGCTGAGATAGGTGCCTCACTGATTAAGCATTGGTAACTG
TCAGACCAAGTTTACTCATATATACTTTAGATTGATTTAAAACTTCATTTTTAATTTAAAAGGATCTAGG
TGAAGATCCTTTTTGATAATCTCATGACCAAAATCCCTTAACGTGAGTTTTCGTTCCACTGAGCGTCAGA
CCC
Features (pLannotate 1.2.2; 18 found; start..end, strand, type, name):
     25..613     +  rep_origin     ori: high-copy-number ColE1/pMB1/pBR322/pUC origin of replication
    799..938     -  misc_feature   bom: basis of mobility region from pBR322
   1040..1231    -  CDS            rop: Rop protein, which maintains plasmids at low copy number; rop
   1248..1628    +  CDS            YPB1_ECOLX: Protein predicted: Swiss-Prot protein existence level 4. From Escherichia coli.
   1700..1991    -  CDS            TcR (fragment): tetracycline efflux protein; tet; confers resistance to tetracycline
   2006..2027    -  protein_bind   CAP binding site: CAP binding activates transcription in the presence of cAMP. E. coli catabolite activator protein
   2040..3122    -  CDS            lacI: lac repressor; lacI; The lac repressor binds to the lac operator to inhibit transcription in E. coli. This inhibition can be relieved by adding lactose or isopropyl-β-D-thiogalactopyranoside (IPTG).
   3123..3200    -  promoter       lacI promoter: lacI
   3208..3487    -  CDS            TcR (fragment): tetracycline efflux protein; tet; confers resistance to tetracycline
   3509..3527    +  promoter       T7 promoter: promoter for bacteriophage T7 RNA polymerase
   3528..3552    +  protein_bind   lac operator: The lac repressor binds to the lac operator to inhibit transcription in E. coli. This inhibition can be relieved by adding lactose or isopropyl-β-D-thiogalactopyranoside (IPTG). lac repressor encoded by lacI
   3567..3589    +  RBS            RBS: efficient ribosome binding site from bacteriophage T7 gene 10 (Olins and Rangwala, 1989)
   3783..3800    +  CDS            9xHis (fragment): 9xHis affinity tag
   3810..3859    +  CDS            SET1 (fragment): solubility-enhancement tag derived from T7 phage gene 10B
   3867..3914    +  terminator     T7 terminator: transcription terminator for bacteriophage T7 RNA polymerase
   3951..4379    +  rep_origin     f1 ori (sequence partly withheld): f1 bacteriophage origin of replication; arrow indicates direction of (+) strand synthesis
   4432..4536    +  promoter       AmpR promoter: bla
   4537..5397    +  CDS            AmpR: β-lactamase; bla; confers resistance to ampicillin, carbenicillin, and related antibiotics
