[The description below was written by a language model from this plasmid's Addgene catalogue record and pLannotate feature annotations shown in this document.]
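Description:
pET-ZZ(1700-1751) is a bacterial expression plasmid built on the unmodified Novagen pET21a backbone and carrying a short fragment of mouse Crebbp (CBP) that encodes the ZZ domain; the name suggests residues 1700–1751. The 162 bp insert was cloned between the NdeI and HindIII sites, both of which remain intact. This places it downstream of the T7 promoter, an adjacent lac operator and the phage T7 gene 10 ribosome binding site, and a T7 terminator closes the transcription unit. Because the plasmid also carries lacI under its own promoter, transcription is held off by lac repressor until IPTG is added. Expression additionally requires a host that supplies T7 RNA polymerase.

The plasmid replicates from a pBR322-type ColE1 origin accompanied by the bom region and the rop gene, consistent with the low copy number stated in the catalogue. It is selected with ampicillin through the β-lactamase gene. An f1 origin is present for single-stranded DNA production, and the annotated tetracycline-resistance fragments are non-functional pBR322 remnants.

The feature table shows the vector's His-tag coding sequence shortly downstream of the cloning region, annotated as a partial 9xHis match. The record does not say whether the insert ends in a stop codon, so it is unclear whether the expressed domain carries this tag. The short "SET1" hit just before the terminator is probably an incidental match to T7-derived vector sequence rather than a fusion partner. The sequenced record is 5,543 nt, slightly shorter than the catalogue total of 5,605 bp. The stated purpose is production of the CBP ZZ domain in E. coli, and the associated publication concerns the zinc finger fold of this protein interaction module.
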