Addgene plasmid #99334: pET-ZZ(1700-1751)
Purpose: Bacterial expression of mouse CBP ZZ domain
Depositing lab: Peter Wright. Depositing organization: Scripps California (The Scripps Research Institute). Publication: ZZ domain of CBP: an unusual zinc finger fold in a protein interaction module. Legge GB, Martinez-Yamout MA, Hambly DM, Trinh T, Lee BM, Dyson HJ, Wright PE. J Mol Biol. 2004 Oct 29;343(4):1081-93. 10.1016/j.jmb.2004.08.087 PubMed 15476823.
Backbone
  Vector backbone: pET21a
  Backbone manufacturer: Novagen
  Backbone size w/o insert (bp): 5443
  Total vector size (bp): 5605
  Modifications to backbone: none
  Vector type: Bacterial Expression
Growth in bacteria
  Bacterial resistance: Ampicillin, 100 μg/mL
  Growth temperature: 37°C
  Growth strain: DH5alpha
  Copy number: Low Copy
Gene/Insert
  Gene/Insert name: CBP ZZ domain
  Species: M. musculus (mouse)
  Insert size (bp): 162
  Entrez Gene: Crebbp (a.k.a. CBP, CBP/p300, KAT3A, p300/CBP)
  Promoter: T7
  Cloning method: Restriction Enzyme; 5′ cloning site NdeI (not destroyed); 3′ cloning site HindIII (not destroyed)
  Sequencing primers: 5′ T7; 3′ T7
Terms and licenses: Academic/Nonprofit Terms; Industry Terms: Not Available to Industry
How to cite: pET-ZZ(1700-1751) was a gift from Peter Wright (Addgene plasmid # 99334 ; http://n2t.net/addgene:99334 ; RRID:Addgene_99334)
