>Addgene plasmid #99334 | pET-ZZ(1700-1751) | depositor partial sequence | sequence record 193347 | T7 promoter
CTTTAAGAAGGAGATATACATATGGGCCAGGACCGCTTTGTTTATACCTGCAATGAGTGCAAACACCATG
TGGAAACACGCTGGCACTGCACTGTGTGTGAGGACTATGACCTTTGTATCAATTGCTACAACACAAAGAG
CCACACCCATAAGATGGTGAAGTGGGGGCTAGGCCTAGATTAATAGAAGCTTGCGGCCGCACTCGAGCAC
CACCACCACCACCACTGAGATCCGGCTGCTAACAAAGCCCGAAAGGAAGCTGAGTTGGCTGCTGCCACCG
CTGAGCAATAACTAGCATAACCCCTTGGGGCCTCTAAACGGGTCTTGAGGGGTTTTTTGCTGAAAGGAGG
AACTATATCCGGATTGGCGAATGGG
[124 nt withheld, positions 376-499]
C
[91 nt withheld, positions 501-591]
A
[49 nt withheld, positions 593-641]
CCTTTGACGTTGGAGTCCACGTTCTTT
[37 nt withheld, positions 669-705]
ACCCTATCTCGGTCTATTCTTTTGATTTATAAGGGATTTTGCCGATTTCGGCCTATTGGTTAAAAAATGA
GCTGATTTAACAAAAATTTAACGCGAATTTTAACAAAATATTAACGCTTACAATTTAGGTGGCACTTTTC
GGGGAAATGTGCGCGGAACCCCTATTTGTTTATTTTTCTAAATACATTCAAATATGTATCCGCTCATGAG
ACAATAACCCTGATAAATGCTTCAATAATATTGAAAAAGGAAGAGTATGAGTATTCAACATTTCCGTGTC
GCCCTTATTCC
